>Addgene plasmid #240498 | pCI_JUNO_H2B-RFP | addgene full sequence | sequence record 481140 | Addgene NGS Result
GGTCGACATTGATTATTGACTAGTTATTAATAGTAATCAATTACGGGGTCATTAGTTCATAGCCCATATA
TGGAGTTCCGCGTTACATAACTTACGGTAAATGGCCCGCCTGGCTGACCGCCCAACGACCCCCGCCCATT
GACGTCAATAATGACGTATGTTCCCATAGTAACGCCAATAGGGACTTTCCATTGACGTCAATGGGTGGAG
TATTTACGGTAAACTGCCCACTTGGCAGTACATCAAGTGTATCATATGCCAAGTACGCCCCCTATTGACG
TCAATGACGGTAAATGGCCCGCCTGGCATTATGCCCAGTACATGACCTTATGGGACTTTCCTACTTGGCA
GTACATCTACGTATTAGTCATCGCTATTACCATGGTCGAGGTGAGCCCCACGTTCTGCTTCACTCTCCCC
ATCTCCCCCCCCTCCCCACCCCCAATTTTGTATTTATTTATTTTTTAATTATTTTGTGCAGCGATGGGGG
CGGGGGGGGGGGGGGGGSGCGCCMGGGGGGGGGGGGGGGGGGGGGGGGGGGGGGGGGGSGRGGCGGAGAG
GTGCGGCGGCAGCCAATCAGAGCGGCGCGCTCCGAAAGTTTCCTTTTATGGCGAGGCGGCGGCGGCGGCG
GCCCTATAAAAAGCGAAGCGCGCGGCGGGCGGGAGTCGCTGCGCGCTGCCTTCGCCCCGTGCCCCGCTCC
GCCGCCGCCTCGCGCCGCCCGCCCCGGCTCTGACTGACCGCGTTACTCCCACAGGTGAGCGGGCGGGACG
GCCCTTCTCCTCCGGGCTGTAATTAGCGCTTGGTTTAATGACGGCTTGTTTCTTTTCTGTGGCTGCGTGA
AAGCCTTGAGGGGCTCCGGGAGGGCCCTTTGTGCGGGGGGAGCGGCTCGGGGGGTGCGTGCGTGTGTGTG
TGCGTGGGGAGCGCCGCGTGCGGCTCCGCGCTGCCCGGCGGCTGTGAGCGCTGCGGGCGCGGCGCGGGGC
TTTGTGCGCTCCGCAGTGTGCGCGAGGGGAGCGCGGCCGGGGGCGGTGCCCCGCGGTGCGGGGGGGGCTG
CGAGGGGAACAAAGGCTGCGTGCGGGGTGTGTGCGTGGGGGGGTGAGCAGGGGGTGTGGGCGCGTCGGTC
GGGCTGCAACCCCCCCTGCACCCCCCTCCCCGAGTTGCTGAGCACGGCCCGGCTTCGGGTGCGGGGCTCC
GTACGGGGCGTGGCGCGGGGCTCGCCGTGCCGGGCGGGGGGTGGCGGCAGGTGGGGGTGCCGGGCGGGGC
GGGGCCGCCYCGGGCCGGGGRGGGCTCGGGGGRGGGGCGCGGCGGCCCCCGGAGCGCCGGCGGCTGTCGA
GGCGCGGCGAGCCGCAGCCATTGCCTTTTATGGTAATCGTGCGAGAGGGCGCAGGGACTTCCTTTGTCCC
AAATCTGTGCGGAGCCGAAATCTGGGAGGCGCCGCCGCACCCCCTCTAGCGGGCGCGGGGCGAAGCGGTG
CGGCGCCGGCAGGAAGGAAATGGGCGGGGAGGGCCTTCGTGCGTCGCCGCGCCGCCGTCCCCTTCTCCCT
CTCCAGCCTCGGGGCTGTCCGCGGGGGGACGGCTGCCTTCGGGGGGGACGGGGCAGGGCGGGGTTCGGCT
TCTGGCGTGTGACCGGCGGCTCTAGAGCCTCTGCTAACCATGTTCATGCCTTCTTCTTTTTCCTACAGCT
CCTGGGCAACGTGCTGGTTATTGTGCTGTCTCATCATTTTGGCAAAGAATTGCTCGAGCTCTTTGGCATC
AGGAGGAGCAACAGGAGGGCCCTGCCTTGAAGGTCATGGCACAGTGGTGGCAGATCCTCTTGGGGTTGTG
GGCAGTCCTACCCACCTTGGCAGGGGACAAACTGCTCAGCGTCTGCATGAATTCCAAGCGCCACAAGCAA
GAACCTGGCCCAGAAGACGAACTCTACCAGGAGTGCAGGCCTTGGGAGGACAATGCCTGCTGCACACGTT
CCACAAGTTGGGAAGCCCACCTTGAGGAGCCCTTGCTCTTTAACTTCAGCATGATGCACTGTGGACTGCT
GACCCCGGCCTGTCGCAAGCACTTCATCCAGGCCATCTGCTTCCATGAGTGTTCCCCCAACCTGGGGCCT
TGGATCCAGCCGGTGGTCCCAAACGGGCAGGAAGAGCAGCGGGTTTGGGGCGTGCCGCTGTGCCAGGAGG
ATTGTGAGGACTGGTGGCGAGCCTGCCACTCATCTTTGACTTGTAAATCCAACTGGCTCCATGGCTGGGA
CTGGAGTGAGGAGAAGAAACACTGCCCCGCACATGAGCCCTGCCTCCCTTTTTCGTATCACTTCCCCACC
CCGGATGACCTGTGTGAGAAGATCTGGAACAACACATTCAAGGCCAGTCCCGAGCGCAGGAACAGTGGGC
GGTGTCTGCAGAAGTGGTTTGAGCCCACCCTTAGCAACCCCAACGTGGAAGTGGCCCTCCACTTTGCCGG
CTCTGCCTTAGCCCCACAGCTCTCTTACACCCTCCCAGCCTTCTCTCTGTGCCTGTTGTTCCATCCCTGA
TCCCTGCTTCCCTCTCCAACCCACATTTCCTGATCCTTCTGGGCCATGGCCATCTCCATCCTCAGGCTAT
TCATGTTGGGGGCAGCTAGCTCATCGATAAGCTTGATATCGAATTCCTGCAGCCCGGGGGATCCGCCCCT
CTCCCTCCCCCCCCCCTAACGTTACTGGCCGAAGCCGCTTGGAATAAGGCCGGTGTGCGTTTGTCTATAT
GTTATTTTCCACCATATTGCCGTCTTTTGGCAATGTGAGGGCCCGGAAACCTGGCCCTGTCTTCTTGACG
AGCATTCCTAGGGGTCTTTCCCCTCTCGCCAAAGGAATGCAAGGTCTGTTGAATGTCGTGAAGGAAGCAG
TTCCTCTGGAAGCTTCTTGAAGACAAACAACGTCTGTAGCGACCCTTTGCAGGCAGCGGAACCCCCCACC
TGGCGACAGGTGCCTCTGCGGCCAAAAGCCACGTGTATAAGATACACCTGCAAAGGCGGCACAACCCCAG
TGCCACGTTGTGAGTTGGATAGTTGTGGAAAGAGTCAAATGGCTCTCCTCAAGCGTATTCAACAAGGGGC
TGAAGGATGCCCAGAAGGTACCCCATTGTATGGGATCTGATCTGGGGCCTCGGTACACATGCTTTACATG
TGTTTAGTCGAGGTTAAAAAAACGTCTAGGCCCCCCGAACCACGGGGACGTGGTTTTCCTTTGAAAAACA
CGATGATAATATGGCCACAACCATGGTTATGCCAGAGCCAGCGAAGTCTGCTCCCGCCCCGAAAAAGGGC
TCCAAGAAGGCGGTGACTAAGGCGCAGAAGAAAGGCGGCAAGAAGCGCAAGCGCAGCCGCAAGGAGAGCT
ATTCCATCTATGTGTACAAGGTTCTGAAGCAGGTCCACCCTGACACCGGCATTTCGTCCAAGGCCATGGG
CATCATGAATTCGTTTGTGAACGACATTTTCGAGCGCATCGCAGGTGAGGCTTCCCGCCTGGCGCATTAC
AACAAGCGCTCGACCATCACCTCCAGGGAGATCCAGACGGCCGTGCGCCTGCTGCTGCCTGGGGAGTTGG
CCAAGCACGCCGTGTCCGAGGGTACTAAGGCCATCACCAAGTACACCAGCGCTAAGGATCCACCGGTCGC
CACCATGGCCTCCTCCGAGGACGTCATCAAGGAGTTCATGCGCTTCAAGGTGCGCATGGAGGGCTCCGTG
AACGGCCACGAGTTCGAGATCGAGGGCGAGGGCGAGGGCCGCCCCTACGAGGGCACCCAGACCGCCAAGC
TGAAGGTGACCAAGGGCGGCCCCCTGCCCTTCGCCTGGGACATCCTGTCCCCTCAGTTCCAGTACGGCTC
CAAGGCCTACGTGAAGCACCCCGCCGACATCCCCGACTACTTGAAGCTGTCCTTCCCCGAGGGCTTCAAG
TGGGAGCGCGTGATGAACTTCGAGGACGGCGGCGTGGTGACCGTGACCCAGGACTCCTCCCTGCAGGACG
GCGAGTTCATCTACAAGGTGAAGCTGCGCGGCACCAACTTCCCCTCCGACGGCCCCGTAATGCAGAAGAA
GACCATGGGCTGGGAGGCCTCCACCGAGCGGATGTACCCCGAGGACGGCGCCCTGAAGGGCGAGATCAAG
ATGAGGCTGAAGCTGAAGGACGGCGGCCACTACGACGCCGAGGTCAAGACCACCTACATGGCCAAGAAGC
CCGTGCAGCTGCCCGGCGCCTACAAGACCGACATCAAGCTGGACATCACCTCCCACAACGAGGACTACAC
CATCGTGGAACAGTACGAGCGCGCCGAGGGCCGCCACTCCACCGGCGCCTAAGCGGCCGCAATTCACTCC
TCAGGTGCAGGCTGCCTATCAGAAGGTGGTGGCTGGTGTGGCCAATGCCCTGGCTCACAAATACCACTGA
GATCTTTTTCCCTCTGCCAAAAATTATGGGGACATCATGAAGCCCCTTGAGCATCTGACTTCTGGCTAAT
AAAGGAAATTTATTTTCATTGCAATAGTGTGTTGGAATTTTTTGTGTCTCTCACTCGGAAGGACATATGG
GAGGGCAAATCATTTAAAACATCAGAATGAGTATTTGGTTTAGAGTTTGGCAACATATGCCCATATGCTG
GCTGCCATGAACAAAGGTTGGCTATAAAGAGGTCATCAGTATATGAAACAGCCCCCTGCTGTCCATTCCT
TATTCCATAGAAAAGCCTTGACTTGAGGTTAGATTTTTTTTATATTTTGTTTTGTGTTATTTTTTTCTTT
AACATCCCTAAAATTTTCCTTACATGTTTTACTAGCCAGATTTTTCCTCCTCTCCTGACTACTCCCAGTC
ATAGCTGTCCCTCTTCTCTTATGGAGATCCCTCGACCTGCACCGTCGACCAGCTGGTCGACGGTGCACCG
TCGACCAGCTTGGCGTAATCATGGTCATAGCTGTTTCCTGTGTGAAATTGTTATCCGCTCACAATTCCAC
ACAACATACGAGCCGGAAGCATAAAGTGTAAAGCCTGGGGTGCCTAATGAGTGAGCTAACTCACATTAAT
TGCGTTGCGCTCACTGCCCGCTTTCCAGTCGGGAAACCTGTCGTGCCAGCGGATCCGCATCTCAATTAGT
CAGCAACCATAGTCCCGCCCCTAACTCCGCCCATCCCGCCCCTAACTCCGCCCAGTTCCGCCCATTCTCC
GCCCCATGGCTGACTAATTTTTTTTATTTATGCAGAGGCCGAGGCCGCCTCGGCCTCTGAGCTATTCCAG
AAGTAGTGAGGAGGCTTTTTTGGAGGCCTAGGCTTTTGCAAAAAGCTAACTTGTTTATTGCAGCTTATAA
TGGTTACAAATAAAGCAATAGCATCACAAATTTCACAAATAAAGCATTTTTTTCACTGCATTCTAGTTGT
GGTTTGTCCAAACTCATCAATGTATCTTATCATGTCTGGATCCGCTGCATTAATGAATCGGCCAACGCGC
GGGGAGAGGCGGTTTGCGTATTGGGCGCTCTTCCGCTTCCTCGCTCACTGACTCGCTGCGCTCGGTCGTT
CGGCTGCGGCGAGCGGTATCAGCTCACTCAAAGGCGGTAATACGGTTATCCACAGAATCAGGGGATAACG
CAGGAAAGAACATGTGAGCAAAAGGCCAGCAAAAGGCCAGGAACCGTAAAAAGGCCGCGTTGCTGGCGTT
TTTCCATAGGCTCCGCCCCCCTGACGAGCATCACAAAAATCGACGCTCAAGTCAGAGGTGGCGAAACCCG
ACAGGACTATAAAGATACCAGGCGTTTCCCCCTGGAAGCTCCCTCGTGCGCTCTCCTGTTCCGACCCTGC
CGCTTACCGGATACCTGTCCGCCTTTCTCCCTTCGGGAAGCGTGGCGCTTTCTCATAGCTCACGCTGTAG
GTATCTCAGTTCGGTGTAGGTCGTTCGCTCCAAGCTGGGCTGTGTGCACGAACCCCCCGTTCAGCCCGAC
CGCTGCGCCTTATCCGGTAACTATCGTCTTGAGTCCAACCCGGTAAGACACGACTTATCGCCACTGGCAG
CAGCCACTGGTAACAGGATTAGCAGAGCGAGGTATGTAGGCGGTGCTACAGAGTTCTTGAAGTGGTGGCC
TAACTACGGCTACACTAGAAGAACAGTATTTGGTATCTGCGCTCTGCTGAAGCCAGTTACCTTCGGAAAA
AGAGTTGGTAGCTCTTGATCCGGCAAACAAACCACCGCTGGTAGCGGTGGTTTTTTTGTTTGCAAGCAGC
AGATTACGCGCAGAAAAAAAGGATCTCAAGAAGATCCTTTGATCTTTTCTACGGGGTCTGACGCTCAGTG
GAACGAAAACTCACGTTAAGGGATTTTGGTCATGAGATTATCAAAAAGGATCTTCACCTAGATCCTTTTA
AATTAAAAATGAAGTTTTAAATCAATCTAAAGTATATATGAGTAAACTTGGTCTGACAGTTACCAATGCT
TAATCAGTGAGGCACCTATCTCAGCGATCTGTCTATTTCGTTCATCCATAGTTGCCTGACTCCCCGTCGT
GTAGATAACTACGATACGGGAGGGCTTACCATCTGGCCCCAGTGCTGCAATGATACCGCGAGACCCACGC
TCACCGGCTCCAGATTTATCAGCAATAAACCAGCCAGCCGGAAGGGCCGAGCGCAGAAGTGGTCCTGCAA
CTTTATCCGCCTCCATCCAGTCTATTAATTGTTGCCGGGAAGCTAGAGTAAGTAGTTCGCCAGTTAATAG
TTTGCGCAACGTTGTTGCCATTGCTACAGGCATCGTGGTGTCACGCTCGTCGTTTGGTATGGCTTCATTC
AGCTCCGGTTCCCAACGATCAAGGCGAGTTACATGATCCCCCATGTTGTGCAAAAAAGCGGTTAGCTCCT
TCGGTCCTCCGATCGTTGTCAGAAGTAAGTTGGCCGCAGTGTTATCACTCATGGTTATGGCAGCACTGCA
TAATTCTCTTACTGTCATGCCATCCGTAAGATGCTTTTCTGTGACTGGTGAGTACTCAACCAAGTCATTC
TGAGAATAGTGTATGCGGCGACCGAGTTGCTCTTGCCCGGCGTCAATACGGGATAATACCGCGCCACATA
GCAGAACTTTAAAAGTGCTCATCATTGGAAAACGTTCTTCGGGGCGAAAACTCTCAAGGATCTTACCGCT
GTTGAGATCCAGTTCGATGTAACCCACTCGTGCACCCAACTGATCTTCAGCATCTTTTACTTTCACCAGC
GTTTCTGGGTGAGCAAAAACAGGAAGGCAAAATGCCGCAAAAAAGGGAATAAGGGCGACACGGAAATGTT
GAATACTCATACTCTTCCTTTTTCAATATTATTGAAGCATTTATCAGGGTTATTGTCTCATGAGCGGATA
CATATTTGAATGTATTTAGAAAAATAAACAAATAGGGGTTCCGCGCACATTTCCCCGAAAAGTGCCACCT
G
Features (pLannotate 1.2.2; 20 found; start..end, strand, type, name):
      5..384     +  enhancer       CMV enhancer: human cytomegalovirus immediate early enhancer
    662..1678    +  intron         chimeric intron: chimera between introns from chicken β-actin and rabbit β-globin
   1786..2517    +  CDS            Izumo1r: JUNO_MOUSE - Also known as Folbp3 From Mus musculus (Mouse).
   2613..2654    -  misc_feature   MCS (fragment): pBluescript multiple cloning site
   2656..3242    +  misc_feature   IRES2: internal ribosome entry site (IRES) of the encephalomyocarditis virus (EMCV)
   3249..3626    +  CDS            H2B: human histone H2B; HIST1H2BJ
   3645..4322    +  CDS            mRFP1: monomeric derivative of DsRed (Campbell et al., 2002) mammalian codon-optimized
   4330..4407    +  CDS            HBB (fragment): HBB_PONPY - Experimental evidence at transcript level: Swiss-Prot protein existence level 2. Involved in oxygen transport from the lung to the various peripheral tissues. From Pongo pygmaeus (Bornean orangutan).
   4478..4533    +  polyA_signal   β-globin poly(A) signal: rabbit β-globin polyadenylation signal (Gil and Proudfoot, 1987)
   4948..4964    -  protein_bind   lac operator: The lac repressor binds to the lac operator to inhibit transcription in E. coli. This inhibition can be relieved by adding lactose or isopropyl-β-D-thiogalactopyranoside (IPTG). lac repressor encoded by lacI
   4972..5002    -  promoter       lac promoter: promoter for the E. coli lac operon
   5017..5038    -  protein_bind   CAP binding site: CAP binding activates transcription in the presence of cAMP. E. coli catabolite activator protein
   5051..5090    -  CDS            lacI (fragment): lac repressor; lacI; The lac repressor binds to the lac operator to inhibit transcription in E. coli. This inhibition can be relieved by adding lactose or isopropyl-β-D-thiogalactopyranoside (IPTG).
   5097..5119    +  promoter       SV40 promoter (fragment): SV40 enhancer and early promoter
   5143..5278    +  rep_origin     SV40 ori: SV40 origin of replication
   5298..5432    +  polyA_signal   SV40 poly(A) signal: SV40 polyadenylation signal
   5434..5488    -  CDS            lacI (fragment): lac repressor; lacI; The lac repressor binds to the lac operator to inhibit transcription in E. coli. This inhibition can be relieved by adding lactose or isopropyl-β-D-thiogalactopyranoside (IPTG).
   5671..6259    -  rep_origin     ori: high-copy-number ColE1/pMB1/pBR322/pUC origin of replication
   6430..7290    -  CDS            AmpR: β-lactamase; bla; confers resistance to ampicillin, carbenicillin, and related antibiotics
   7291..7395    -  promoter       AmpR promoter: bla
