[The description below was written by a language model from this plasmid's Addgene catalogue record and pLannotate feature annotations shown in this document.]
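Description:
pCI_JUNO_H2B-RFP is a mammalian expression plasmid that co-expresses the mouse egg-surface protein JUNO (Izumo1r, formerly Folr4/Folbp3), the receptor for the sperm protein IZUMO1, together with a red nuclear marker. The catalogue lists the backbone as pCI. The annotated regulatory elements are a CMV enhancer followed by a chimeric chicken β-actin/rabbit β-globin intron, with a rabbit β-globin polyadenylation signal downstream. This arrangement is typical of CAG-type expression cassettes, although the table does not annotate a core promoter separately. The plasmid is propagated in E. coli at high copy from a ColE1/pUC-type origin under ampicillin selection (AmpR with its bla promoter). An SV40 origin is also present and could support episomal replication in cells that express large T antigen. The remaining lac promoter/operator and lacI fragments are backbone remnants.

The payload is bicistronic. The Izumo1r coding sequence comes first, followed by an EMCV IRES2 element and then human histone H2B fused to mRFP1. The catalogue describes H2B-RFP as a C-terminal tag on the insert, but the feature table indicates that it is translated separately from the same transcript through the IRES, so JUNO itself would not be fused to it. The record also lists a C-terminal V5 tag on JUNO. The table does not annotate this tag, though unannotated sequence lies between the JUNO CDS and the IRES. The short "HBB" fragment after mRFP1 probably reflects β-globin-derived 3′ sequence rather than an expressed product.

The stated purpose is cell fusion assays. Transfected JUNO-expressing cells carry chromatin-bound red fluorescence in their nuclei, which allows nuclei to be counted and multinucleated or mixed-content cells to be scored.
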