Addgene plasmid #240498: pCI_JUNO_H2B-RFP
Purpose: Cell fusion assays
Depositing lab: Benjamin Podbilewicz. Depositing organization: Technion Research and Development Foundation. Publication: A novel function for the sperm adhesion protein IZUMO1 in cell-cell fusion. Brukman NG, Nakajima KP, Valansi C, Flyak K, Li X, Higashiyama T, Podbilewicz B. J Cell Biol. 2023 Feb 6;222(2):e202207147. doi: 10.1083/jcb.202207147. Epub 2022 Nov 17. PubMed 36394541.
Backbone
  Vector backbone: pCI
  Vector type: Mammalian Expression
Growth in bacteria
  Bacterial resistance: Ampicillin, 100 μg/mL
  Growth temperature: 37°C
  Growth strain: DH5alpha
  Copy number: High Copy
Gene/Insert
  Gene/Insert name: JUNO (alt name: Izumo1R)
  Species: M. musculus (mouse)
  Entrez Gene: Izumo1r (a.k.a. 0910001L11Rik, C86255, Folbp3, Folr4, Juno)
  Tag / fusion protein: V5 (C terminal on insert); H2B-RFP (C terminal on insert)
  Cloning method: Restriction Enzyme; 5′ cloning site Uknown (unknown if destroyed)
Terms and licenses: Academic/Nonprofit Terms; Industry Terms: Not Available to Industry
How to cite: pCI_JUNO_H2B-RFP was a gift from Benjamin Podbilewicz (Addgene plasmid # 240498 ; http://n2t.net/addgene:240498 ; RRID:Addgene_240498)
